Addgene plasmid #90691: FOXM1 C12.2 gRNA
Purpose: 3rd generation lentiviral gRNA plasmid targeting human FOXM1
Depositing lab: Iain Cheeseman. Depositing organization: Whitehead Institute for Biomedical Research. Publication: Large-Scale Analysis of CRISPR/Cas9 Cell-Cycle Knockouts Reveals the Diversity of p53-Dependent Responses to Cell-Cycle Defects. McKinley KL, Cheeseman IM. Dev Cell. 2017 Feb 27;40(4):405-420.e2. doi: 10.1016/j.devcel.2017.01.012. Epub 2017 Feb 16. PubMed 28216383.
Backbone
  Vector backbone: pLenti-sgRNA
  Backbone manufacturer: Eric Lander & David Sabatini labs (Addgene plasmid #71409)
  Backbone size w/o insert (bp): 9151
  Vector type: Lentiviral, CRISPR
  Selectable markers: Puromycin
Growth in bacteria
  Bacterial resistance: Ampicillin, 100 μg/mL
  Growth temperature: 37°C
  Growth strain: NEB Stable
  Copy number: Unknown
Gene/Insert
  Gene/Insert name: FOXM1 (Guide Designation C12.2) (alt name: pKMKO series)
  gRNA/shRNA sequence: CACCgTTGAGAATCAGTGGCCGACG
  Species: H. sapiens (human)
  Promoter: U6
  Cloning method: Restriction Enzyme; 5′ cloning site BsmBI (destroyed during cloning); 3′ cloning site BsmBI (destroyed during cloning)
  Sequencing primers: 5′ hU6-F (5'-GAGGGCCTATTTCCCATGATT-3'); 3′ EF1a-R (5'-CACGGCGACTACTGCACTTA-3')
Terms and licenses: Academic/Nonprofit Terms; Industry Terms: Not Available to Industry
Depositor comments: Please note that gRNA target sequence listed is not strictly the 20nt spacer sequence, but also contains the 5' BsmBI overhang. For more information about knockout human cell lines generated using this plasmid, please see http://cellcycleknockouts.wi.mit.edu/ .
How to cite: FOXM1 C12.2 gRNA was a gift from Iain Cheeseman (Addgene plasmid # 90691 ; http://n2t.net/addgene:90691 ; RRID:Addgene_90691)
