[The description below was written by a language model from this plasmid's Addgene catalogue record and pLannotate feature annotations shown in this document.]
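Description:
FOXM1 C12.2 gRNA is a third-generation lentiviral CRISPR guide plasmid built on the pLenti-sgRNA backbone and designed to express a single guide RNA against human FOXM1. It is propagated in E. coli through a high-copy ColE1/pUC-type origin with ampicillin selection (AmpR), and it also carries an f1 origin and residual lac/lacZα cloning-vector elements. The catalogue lists the empty backbone as 9,151 bp, whereas the annotated full sequence is 7,302 nt. The record does not explain this difference, though loss of a stuffer fragment during BsmBI cloning would be one plausible reason.

The viral portion has the typical self-inactivating layout. An RSV promoter drives a truncated HIV-1 5' LTR, followed by the Ψ packaging signal with a gag fragment, the RRE for Rev-dependent export of the genomic RNA, a cPPT/CTS, a WPRE and a ΔU3 3' LTR, with an SV40 polyadenylation signal and SV40 origin downstream. Between the LTRs, a human U6 RNA polymerase III promoter transcribes the FOXM1 spacer. The spacer was inserted between BsmBI sites that were destroyed in cloning, and it is fused to the Streptococcus pyogenes sgRNA scaffold, which the feature table annotates as a tracrRNA fragment. A separate EF-1α core promoter drives puromycin N-acetyltransferase, allowing selection of transduced mammalian cells.

No Cas9 is encoded, so the nuclease must be supplied separately, for example by a Cas9-expressing cell line. The plasmid belongs to a guide series used in a large-scale analysis of CRISPR/Cas9 knockouts of cell-cycle genes in human cells, where this construct served to disrupt FOXM1.
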