Features (pLannotate 1.2.2; 27 found; start..end, strand, type, name):
     49..70      +  protein_bind   CAP binding site: CAP binding activates transcription in the presence of cAMP. E. coli catabolite activator protein
     85..115     +  promoter       lac promoter: promoter for the E. coli lac operon
    123..139     +  protein_bind   lac operator: The lac repressor binds to the lac operator to inhibit transcription in E. coli. This inhibition can be relieved by adding lactose or isopropyl-β-D-thiogalactopyranoside (IPTG). lac repressor encoded by lacI
    184..202     +  promoter       T3 promoter: promoter for bacteriophage T3 RNA polymerase
    230..456     +  promoter       RSV promoter: Rous sarcoma virus enhancer/promoter
    457..637     +  LTR            5' LTR (truncated): truncated 5' long terminal repeat (LTR) from HIV-1
    684..809     +  misc_feature   HIV-1 Ψ: packaging signal of human immunodeficiency virus type 1
    793..1156    +  CDS            HIV-1 gag (fragment): gag protein from human immunodeficiency virus 1; gag
   1302..1535    +  misc_feature   RRE: The Rev response element (RRE) of HIV-1 allows for Rev-dependent mRNA export from the nucleus to the cytoplasm.
   1912..1938    +  CDS            Rev (fragment): human immunodeficiency virus 1 (HIV-1) Rev protein; rev; enhances nuclear export of unspliced and incompletely spliced viral mRNAs
   1942..2182    +  promoter       U6 promoter: RNA polymerase III promoter for human U6 snRNA
   2230..2297    +  misc_RNA       tracrRNA (fragment): trans-activating CRISPR RNA for the Streptococcus pyogenes CRISPR/Cas9 system
   2346..2463    +  misc_feature   cPPT/CTS: central polypurine tract and central termination sequence of HIV-1
   2532..2743    +  promoter       EF-1α core promoter: core promoter for human elongation factor EF-1α
   2769..3368    +  CDS            PuroR (fragment): puromycin N-acetyltransferase; pac from Streptomyces; confers resistance to puromycin
   3384..3972    +  misc_feature   WPRE: woodchuck hepatitis virus posttranscriptional regulatory element
   4023..4042    +  misc_feature   cPPT/CTS (fragment): central polypurine tract and central termination sequence of HIV-1
   4044..4277    +  LTR            3' LTR (ΔU3): self-inactivating 3' long terminal repeat (LTR) from HIV-1
   4355..4476    +  polyA_signal   SV40 poly(A) signal: SV40 polyadenylation signal
   4516..4651    +  rep_origin     SV40 ori: SV40 origin of replication
   4672..4690    -  promoter       T7 promoter: promoter for bacteriophage T7 RNA polymerase
   4698..4853    +  CDS            lacZα (fragment): LacZα fragment of β-galactosidase; lacZ fragment
   4858..5286    +  rep_origin     f1 ori (sequence partly withheld): f1 bacteriophage origin of replication; arrow indicates direction of (+) strand synthesis
   5339..5443    +  promoter       AmpR promoter: bla
   5444..6304    +  CDS            AmpR: β-lactamase; bla; confers resistance to ampicillin, carbenicillin, and related antibiotics
   6475..7063    +  rep_origin     ori: high-copy-number ColE1/pMB1/pBR322/pUC origin of replication
   7246..36      +  CDS            lacI (fragment) (across the origin): lac repressor; lacI; The lac repressor binds to the lac operator to inhibit transcription in E. coli. This inhibition can be relieved by adding lactose or isopropyl-β-D-thiogalactopyranoside (IPTG).
>Addgene plasmid #90691 | FOXM1 C12.2 gRNA | addgene full sequence | sequence record 190243
GCACGACAGGTTTCCCGACTGGAAAGCGGGCAGTGAGCGCAACGCAATTAATGTGAGTTAGCTCACTCAT
TAGGCACCCCAGGCTTTACACTTTATGCTTCCGGCTCGTATGTTGTGTGGAATTGTGAGCGGATAACAAT
TTCACACAGGAAACAGCTATGACCATGATTACGCCAAGCGCGCAATTAACCCTCACTAAAGGGAACAAAA
GCTGGAGCTGCAAGCTTAATGTAGTCTTATGCAATACTCTTGTAGTCTTGCAACATGGTAACGATGAGTT
AGCAACATGCCTTACAAGGAGAGAAAAAGCACCGTGCATGCCGATTGGTGGAAGTAAGGTGGTACGATCG
TGCCTTATTAGGAAGGCAACAGACGGGTCTGACATGGATTGGACGAACCACTGAATTGCCGCATTGCAGA
GATATTGTATTTAAGTGCCTAGCTCGATACATAAACGGGTCTCTCTGGTTAGACCAGATCTGAGCCTGGG
AGCTCTCTGGCTAACTAGGGAACCCACTGCTTAAGCCTCAATAAAGCTTGCCTTGAGTGCTTCAAGTAGT
GTGTGCCCGTCTGTTGTGTGACTCTGGTAACTAGAGATCCCTCAGACCCTTTTAGTCAGTGTGGAAAATC
TCTAGCAGTGGCGCCCGAACAGGGACTTGAAAGCGAAAGGGAAACCAGAGGAGCTCTCTCGACGCAGGAC
TCGGCTTGCTGAAGCGCGCACGGCAAGAGGCGAGGGGCGGCGACTGGTGAGTACGCCAAAAATTTTGACT
AGCGGAGGCTAGAAGGAGAGAGATGGGTGCGAGAGCGTCAGTATTAAGCGGGGGAGAATTAGATCGCGAT
GGGAAAAAATTCGGTTAAGGCCAGGGGGAAAGAAAAAATATAAATTAAAACATATAGTATGGGCAAGCAG
GGAGCTAGAACGATTCGCAGTTAATCCTGGCCTGTTAGAAACATCAGAAGGCTGTAGACAAATACTGGGA
CAGCTACAACCATCCCTTCAGACAGGATCAGAAGAACTTAGATCATTATATAATACAGTAGCAACCCTCT
ATTGTGTGCATCAAAGGATAGAGATAAAAGACACCAAGGAAGCTTTAGACAAGATAGAGGAAGAGCAAAA
CAAAAGTAAGACCACCGCACAGCAAGCGGCCGCTGATCTTCAGACCTGGAGGAGGAGATATGAGGGACAA
TTGGAGAAGTGAATTATATAAATATAAAGTAGTAAAAATTGAACCATTAGGAGTAGCACCCACCAAGGCA
AAGAGAAGAGTGGTGCAGAGAGAAAAAAGAGCAGTGGGAATAGGAGCTTTGTTCCTTGGGTTCTTGGGAG
CAGCAGGAAGCACTATGGGCGCAGCGTCAATGACGCTGACGGTACAGGCCAGACAATTATTGTCTGGTAT
AGTGCAGCAGCAGAACAATTTGCTGAGGGCTATTGAGGCGCAACAGCATCTGTTGCAACTCACAGTCTGG
GGCATCAAGCAGCTCCAGGCAAGAATCCTGGCTGTGGAAAGATACCTAAAGGATCAACAGCTCCTGGGGA
TTTGGGGTTGCTCTGGAAAACTCATTTGCACCACTGCTGTGCCTTGGAATGCTAGTTGGAGTAATAAATC
TCTGGAACAGATTTGGAATCACACGACCTGGATGGAGTGGGACAGAGAAATTAACAATTACACAAGCTTA
ATACACTCCTTAATTGAAGAATCGCAAAACCAGCAAGAAAAGAATGAACAAGAATTATTGGAATTAGATA
AATGGGCAAGTTTGTGGAATTGGTTTAACATAACAAATTGGCTGTGGTATATAAAATTATTCATAATGAT
AGTAGGAGGCTTGGTAGGTTTAAGAATAGTTTTTGCTGTACTTTCTATAGTGAATAGAGTTAGGCAGGGA
TATTCACCATTATCGTTTCAGACCCACCTCCCAACCCCGAGGGGACCCAGAGAGGGCCTATTTCCCATGA
TTCCTTCATATTTGCATATACGATACAAGGCTGTTAGAGAGATAATTAGAATTAATTTGACTGTAAACAC
AAAGATATTAGTACAAAATACGTGACGTAGAAAGTAATAATTTCTTGGGTAGTTTGCAGTTTTAAAATTA
TGTTTTAAAATGGACTATCATATGCTTACCGTAACTTGAAAGTATTTCGATTTCTTGGCTTTATATATCT
TGTGGAAAGGACGAAACACCGTTGAGAATCAGTGGCCGACGGTTTAAGAGCTATGCTGGAAACAGCATAG
CAAGTTTAAATAAGGCTAGTCCGTTATCAACTTGAAAAAGTGGCACCGAGTCGGTGCTTTTTTTGAATTC
TAGATCTTGAGACAAATGGCAGTATTCATCCACAATTTTAAAAGAAAAGGGGGGATTGGGGGGTACAGTG
CAGGGGAAAGAATAGTAGACATAATAGCAACAGACATACAAACTAAAGAATTACAAAAACAAATTACAAA
AATTCAAAATTTTCGGGTTTATTACAGGGACAGCAGAGATCCACTTTGGCGCCGGCTCGAGTGGCTCCGG
TGCCCGTCAGTGGGCAGAGCGCACATCGCCCACAGTCCCCGAGAAGTTGGGGGGAGGGGTCGGCAATTGA
ACCGGTGCCTAGAGAAGGTGGCGCGGGGTAAACTGGGAAAGTGATGTCGTGTACTGGCTCCGCCTTTTTC
CCGAGGGTGGGGGAGAACCGTATATAAGTGCAGTAGTCGCCGTGAACGTTCTTTTTCGCAACGGGTTTGC
CGCCAGAACACAGGTGTCGTGACGCGGGATCCGCCACCATGACCGAGTACAAGCCCACGGTGCGCCTCGC
CACCCGCGACGACGTCCCCAGGGCCGTACGCACCCTCGCCGCCGCGTTCGCCGACTACCCCGCCACGCGC
CACACCGTCGATCCGGACCGCCACATCGAGCGGGTCACCGAGCTGCAAGAACTCTTCCTCACGCGCGTCG
GGCTCGACATCGGCAAGGTGTGGGTCGCGGACGACGGCGCCGCGGTGGCGGTCTGGACCACGCCGGAGAG
CGTCGAAGCGGGGGCGGTGTTCGCCGAGATCGGCCCGCGCATGGCCGAGTTGAGCGGTTCCCGGCTGGCC
GCGCAGCAACAGATGGAAGGCCTCCTGGCGCCGCACCGGCCCAAGGAGCCCGCGTGGTTCCTGGCCACCG
TCGGAGTCTCGCCCGACCACCAGGGCAAGGGTCTGGGCAGCGCCGTCGTGCTCCCCGGAGTGGAGGCGGC
CGAGCGCGCCGGGGTGCCCGCCTTCCTGGAGACCTCCGCGCCCCGCAACCTCCCCTTCTACGAGCGGCTC
GGCTTCACCGTCACCGCCGACGTCGAGGTGCCCGAAGGACCGCGCACCTGGTGCATGACCCGCAAGCCCG
GTGCCTGAACGCGTTAAGTCGACAATCAACCTCTGGATTACAAAATTTGTGAAAGATTGACTGGTATTCT
TAACTATGTTGCTCCTTTTACGCTATGTGGATACGCTGCTTTAATGCCTTTGTATCATGCTATTGCTTCC
CGTATGGCTTTCATTTTCTCCTCCTTGTATAAATCCTGGTTGCTGTCTCTTTATGAGGAGTTGTGGCCCG
TTGTCAGGCAACGTGGCGTGGTGTGCACTGTGTTTGCTGACGCAACCCCCACTGGTTGGGGCATTGCCAC
CACCTGTCAGCTCCTTTCCGGGACTTTCGCTTTCCCCCTCCCTATTGCCACGGCGGAACTCATCGCCGCC
TGCCTTGCCCGCTGCTGGACAGGGGCTCGGCTGTTGGGCACTGACAATTCCGTGGTGTTGTCGGGGAAAT
CATCGTCCTTTCCTTGGCTGCTCGCCTGTGTTGCCACCTGGATTCTGCGCGGGACGTCCTTCTGCTACGT
CCCTTCGGCCCTCAATCCAGCGGACCTTCCTTCCCGCGGCCTGCTGCCGGCTCTGCGGCCTCTTCCGCGT
CTTCGCCTTCGCCCTCAGACGAGTCGGATCTCCCTTTGGGCCGCCTCCCCGCGTCGACTTTAAGACCAAT
GACTTACAAGGCAGCTGTAGATCTTAGCCACTTTTTAAAAGAAAAGGGGGGACTGGAAGGGCTAATTCAC
TCCCAACGAAGACAAGATCTGCTTTTTGCTTGTACTGGGTCTCTCTGGTTAGACCAGATCTGAGCCTGGG
AGCTCTCTGGCTAACTAGGGAACCCACTGCTTAAGCCTCAATAAAGCTTGCCTTGAGTGCTTCAAGTAGT
GTGTGCCCGTCTGTTGTGTGACTCTGGTAACTAGAGATCCCTCAGACCCTTTTAGTCAGTGTGGAAAATC
TCTAGCAGTACGTATAGTAGTTCATGTCATCTTATTATTCAGTATTTATAACTTGCAAAGAAATGAATAT
CAGAGAGTGAGAGGAACTTGTTTATTGCAGCTTATAATGGTTACAAATAAAGCAATAGCATCACAAATTT
CACAAATAAAGCATTTTTTTCACTGCATTCTAGTTGTGGTTTGTCCAAACTCATCAATGTATCTTATCAT
GTCTGGCTCTAGCTATCCCGCCCCTAACTCCGCCCATCCCGCCCCTAACTCCGCCCAGTTCCGCCCATTC
TCCGCCCCATGGCTGACTAATTTTTTTTATTTATGCAGAGGCCGAGGCCGCCTCGGCCTCTGAGCTATTC
CAGAAGTAGTGAGGAGGCTTTTTTGGAGGCCTAGGGACGTACCCAATTCGCCCTATAGTGAGTCGTATTA
CGCGCGCTCACTGGCCGTCGTTTTACAACGTCGTGACTGGGAAAACCCTGGCGTTACCCAACTTAATCGC
CTTGCAGCACATCCCCCTTTCGCCAGCTGGCGTAATAGCGAAGAGGCCCGCACCGATCGCCCTTCCCAAC
AGTTGCGCAGCCTGAATGGCGAATGGG
[124 nt withheld, positions 4858-4981]
C
[91 nt withheld, positions 4983-5073]
A
[49 nt withheld, positions 5075-5123]
CCTTTGACGTTGGAGTCCACGTTCTTT
[37 nt withheld, positions 5151-5187]
ACCCTATCTCGGTCTATTCTTTTGATTTATAAGGGATTTTGCCGATTTCGGCCTATTGGTTAAAAAATGA
GCTGATTTAACAAAAATTTAACGCGAATTTTAACAAAATATTAACGCTTACAATTTAGGTGGCACTTTTC
GGGGAAATGTGCGCGGAACCCCTATTTGTTTATTTTTCTAAATACATTCAAATATGTATCCGCTCATGAG
ACAATAACCCTGATAAATGCTTCAATAATATTGAAAAAGGAAGAGTATGAGTATTCAACATTTCCGTGTC
GCCCTTATTCCCTTTTTTGCGGCATTTTGCCTTCCTGTTTTTGCTCACCCAGAAACGCTGGTGAAAGTAA
AAGATGCTGAAGATCAGTTGGGTGCACGAGTGGGTTACATCGAACTGGATCTCAACAGCGGTAAGATCCT
TGAGAGTTTTCGCCCCGAAGAACGTTTTCCAATGATGAGCACTTTTAAAGTTCTGCTATGTGGCGCGGTA
TTATCCCGTATTGACGCCGGGCAAGAGCAACTCGGTCGCCGCATACACTATTCTCAGAATGACTTGGTTG
AGTACTCACCAGTCACAGAAAAGCATCTTACGGATGGCATGACAGTAAGAGAATTATGCAGTGCTGCCAT
AACCATGAGTGATAACACTGCGGCCAACTTACTTCTGACAACGATCGGAGGACCGAAGGAGCTAACCGCT
TTTTTGCACAACATGGGGGATCATGTAACTCGCCTTGATCGTTGGGAACCGGAGCTGAATGAAGCCATAC
CAAACGACGAGCGTGACACCACGATGCCTGTAGCAATGGCAACAACGTTGCGCAAACTATTAACTGGCGA
ACTACTTACTCTAGCTTCCCGGCAACAATTAATAGACTGGATGGAGGCGGATAAAGTTGCAGGACCACTT
CTGCGCTCGGCCCTTCCGGCTGGCTGGTTTATTGCTGATAAATCTGGAGCCGGTGAGCGTGGGTCTCGCG
GTATCATTGCAGCACTGGGGCCAGATGGTAAGCCCTCCCGTATCGTAGTTATCTACACGACGGGGAGTCA
GGCAACTATGGATGAACGAAATAGACAGATCGCTGAGATAGGTGCCTCACTGATTAAGCATTGGTAACTG
TCAGACCAAGTTTACTCATATATACTTTAGATTGATTTAAAACTTCATTTTTAATTTAAAAGGATCTAGG
TGAAGATCCTTTTTGATAATCTCATGACCAAAATCCCTTAACGTGAGTTTTCGTTCCACTGAGCGTCAGA
CCCCGTAGAAAAGATCAAAGGATCTTCTTGAGATCCTTTTTTTCTGCGCGTAATCTGCTGCTTGCAAACA
AAAAAACCACCGCTACCAGCGGTGGTTTGTTTGCCGGATCAAGAGCTACCAACTCTTTTTCCGAAGGTAA
CTGGCTTCAGCAGAGCGCAGATACCAAATACTGTTCTTCTAGTGTAGCCGTAGTTAGGCCACCACTTCAA
GAACTCTGTAGCACCGCCTACATACCTCGCTCTGCTAATCCTGTTACCAGTGGCTGCTGCCAGTGGCGAT
AAGTCGTGTCTTACCGGGTTGGACTCAAGACGATAGTTACCGGATAAGGCGCAGCGGTCGGGCTGAACGG
GGGGTTCGTGCACACAGCCCAGCTTGGAGCGAACGACCTACACCGAACTGAGATACCTACAGCGTGAGCT
ATGAGAAAGCGCCACGCTTCCCGAAGGGAGAAAGGCGGACAGGTATCCGGTAAGCGGCAGGGTCGGAACA
GGAGAGCGCACGAGGGAGCTTCCAGGGGGAAACGCCTGGTATCTTTATAGTCCTGTCGGGTTTCGCCACC
TCTGACTTGAGCGTCGATTTTTGTGATGCTCGTCAGGGGGGCGGAGCCTATGGAAAAACGCCAGCAACGC
GGCCTTTTTACGGTTCCTGGCCTTTTGCTGGCCTTTTGCTCACATGTTCTTTCCTGCGTTATCCCCTGAT
TCTGTGGATAACCGTATTACCGCCTTTGAGTGAGCTGATACCGCTCGCCGCAGCCGAACGACCGAGCGCA
GCGAGTCAGTGAGCGAGGAAGCGGAAGAGCGCCCAATACGCAAACCGCCTCTCCCCGCGCGTTGGCCGAT
TCATTAATGCAGCTG
